Addgene plasmid #201346: H_NES 41kDa
Purpose: Nucleocytoplasmic transport probe
Depositing lab: Pere Roca-Cusachs. Publication: Mechanical force application to the nucleus regulates nucleocytoplasmic transport. Andreu I, Granero-Moya I, Chahare NR, Clein K, Molina-Jordan M, Beedle AEM, Elosegui-Artola A, Abenza JF, Rossetti L, Trepat X, Raveh B, Roca-Cusachs P. Nat Cell Biol. 2022 Jun;24(6):896-905. doi: 10.1038/s41556-022-00927-7. Epub 2022 Jun 9. PubMed 35681009.
Backbone
  Vector backbone: pEGFP-C3
  Vector type: Mammalian Expression
Growth in bacteria
  Bacterial resistance: Kanamycin, 50 μg/mL
  Growth temperature: 37°C
  Growth strain: DH5alpha
  Copy number: High Copy
Gene/Insert
  Gene/Insert name: HIV_NES-EGFP-2PrA
  Species: Synthetic
  Cloning method: Ligation Independent Cloning
Terms and licenses: Academic/Nonprofit Terms; Industry Terms: Not Available to Industry
Depositor comments: Internal lab code: IG039/P292
How to cite: H_NES 41kDa was a gift from Pere Roca-Cusachs (Addgene plasmid # 201346 ; http://n2t.net/addgene:201346 ; RRID:Addgene_201346)
