[The description below was written by a language model from this plasmid's Addgene catalogue record and pLannotate feature annotations shown in this document.]
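Description:
H_NES 41kDa is a mammalian expression plasmid built on the pEGFP-C3 backbone that encodes a synthetic fluorescent probe for studying nucleocytoplasmic transport. It is propagated in E. coli from a high-copy ColE1/pUC-type origin under kanamycin selection. The Tn5 NeoR/KanR gene sits behind both a bacterial (bla) promoter and the SV40 early promoter and is followed by the HSV TK polyadenylation signal, so the same marker can also provide G418 resistance in mammalian cells. An f1 origin is present as well.

The payload, HIV_NES-EGFP-2PrA, is driven by the human CMV immediate early enhancer and promoter. The annotated reading frame begins with a short fragment of HIV-1 Rev, corresponding to the nuclear export signal named in the insert. This is followed by EGFP and then a segment of Staphylococcus aureus protein A, which by the insert name represents two protein A domains. These domains appear to act as added bulk that sets the size of the probe, and the "41kDa" in the name presumably refers to its molecular weight, although the record does not say so explicitly. Downstream, the annotation picks up a short His-tag fragment, a piece of a T7-derived solubility tag and a T7 terminator. These look like remnants of a bacterial expression vector carried over with the insert, and whether any of them is translated as part of the probe is not stated. Only a fragment of the SV40 polyadenylation signal is annotated after the cassette.

The export signal should bias the localization of the green fluorescent protein towards the cytoplasm. This makes it possible to measure nuclear-to-cytoplasmic distribution and transport for a cargo of defined size, in work examining how mechanical force on the nucleus affects transport.
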