Features (pLannotate 1.2.2; 18 found; start..end, strand, type, name):
     22..325     +  enhancer       CMV enhancer: human cytomegalovirus immediate early enhancer
    326..529     +  promoter       CMV promoter: human cytomegalovirus (CMV) immediate early promoter
    592..610     +  CDS            Rev (fragment): human immunodeficiency virus 1 (HIV-1) Rev protein; rev; enhances nuclear export of unspliced and incompletely spliced viral mRNAs
    625..1338    +  CDS            EGFP: EGFP is a basic (constitutively fluorescent) green fluorescent protein published in 1996, derived from Aequorea victoria. It is reported to be a rapidly-maturing weak dimer with moderate acid sensitivity.
   1294..1692    +  CDS            spa (fragment): SPA_STAAM - Experimental evidence at protein level: Swiss-Prot protein existence level 1. Plays a role in the inhibition of the host innate and adaptive immune responses. Possesses five immunoglobulin-binding domains that capture both the fragment crystallizable region (Fc region) and the Fab region (part of Ig that identifies antigen) of immunoglobulins (By similarity). In turn, Staphylococcus aureus is protected from phagocytic killing via inhibition of Ig Fc region. In addition, the host elicited B-cell response is prevented due to a decrease of antibody-secreting cell proliferation that en
   1746..1763    +  CDS            9xHis (fragment): 9xHis affinity tag
   1773..1822    +  CDS            SET1 (fragment): solubility-enhancement tag derived from T7 phage gene 10B
   1830..1877    +  terminator     T7 terminator: transcription terminator for bacteriophage T7 RNA polymerase
   1902..1933    +  polyA_signal   SV40 poly(A) signal (fragment): SV40 polyadenylation signal
   1967..2395    -  rep_origin     f1 ori (sequence partly withheld): f1 bacteriophage origin of replication; arrow indicates direction of (+) strand synthesis
   2422..2526    +  promoter       AmpR promoter: bla
   2528..2885    +  promoter       SV40 promoter: SV40 enhancer and early promoter
   2920..3714    +  CDS            NeoR/KanR: aminoglycoside phosphotransferase from Tn5; aph(3')-II (or nptII); confers resistance to neomycin, kanamycin, and G418 (Geneticin®)
   3735..3887    +  CDS            ble (fragment): BLE_KLEPN - Experimental evidence at protein level: Swiss-Prot protein existence level 1. Binding protein with a strong affinity to the bleomycin family of antibiotics. Binds to CL990; an antimitotic-antibiotic compound. From Klebsiella pneumoniae.
   3946..3993    +  polyA_signal   HSV TK poly(A) signal: herpes simplex virus thymidine kinase polyadenylation signal (Cole and Stacy, 1985)
   4084..4100    -  polyA_signal   bGH poly(A) signal (fragment): bovine growth hormone polyadenylation signal
   4322..4910    +  rep_origin     ori: high-copy-number ColE1/pMB1/pBR322/pUC origin of replication
   5025..5063    +  enhancer       CMV enhancer (fragment): human cytomegalovirus immediate early enhancer
>Addgene plasmid #201346 | H_NES 41kDa | addgene full sequence | sequence record 399104 | Addgene NGS Result
TAGCCCATATATGGAGTTCCGCGTTACATAACTTACGGTAAATGGCCCGCCTGGCTGACCGCCCAACGAC
CCCCGCCCATTGACGTCAATAATGACGTATGTTCCCATAGTAACGCCAATAGGGACTTTCCATTGACGTC
AATGGGTGGAGTATTTACGGTAAACTGCCCACTTGGCAGTACATCAAGTGTATCATATGCCAAGTACGCC
CCCTATTGACGTCAATGACGGTAAATGGCCCGCCTGGCATTATGCCCAGTACATGACCTTATGGGACTTT
CCTACTTGGCAGTACATCTACGTATTAGTCATCGCTATTACCATGGTGATGCGGTTTTGGCAGTACATCA
ATGGGCGTGGATAGCGGTTTGACTCACGGGGATTTCCAAGTCTCCACCCCATTGACGTCAATGGGAGTTT
GTTTTGGCACCAAAATCAACGGGACTTTCCAAAATGTCGTAACAACTCCGCCCCATTGACGCAAATGGGC
GGTAGGCGTGTACGGTGGGAGGTCTATATAAGCAGAGCTGGTTTAGTGAACCGTCAGATCCGCTAGCGCT
ACCGGTCGCCACCATGCTTCAACTTCCTCCTCTTGAGAGACTTACTCTTGGAGGCGGGGGCAGCGTGAGC
AAGGGCGAGGAGCTGTTCACCGGGGTGGTGCCCATCCTGGTCGAGCTGGACGGCGACGTAAACGGCCACA
AGTTCAGCGTGTCCGGCGAGGGCGAGGGCGATGCCACCTACGGCAAGCTGACCCTGAAGTTCATCTGCAC
CACCGGCAAGCTGCCCGTGCCCTGGCCCACCCTCGTGACCACCCTGACCTACGGCGTGCAGTGCTTCAGC
CGCTACCCCGACCACATGAAGCAGCACGACTTCTTCAAGTCCGCCATGCCCGAAGGCTACGTCCAGGAGC
GCACCATCTTCTTCAAGGACGACGGCAACTACAAGACCCGCGCCGAGGTGAAGTTCGAGGGCGACACCCT
GGTGAACCGCATCGAGCTGAAGGGCATCGACTTCAAGGAGGACGGCAACATCCTGGGGCACAAGCTGGAG
TACAACTACAACAGCCACAACGTCTATATCATGGCCGACAAGCAGAAGAACGGCATCAAGGTGAACTTCA
AGATCCGCCACAACATCGAGGACGGCAGCGTGCAGCTCGCCGACCACTACCAGCAGAACACCCCCATCGG
CGACGGCCCCGTGCTGCTGCCCGACAACCACTACCTGAGCACCCAGTCCGCCCTGAGCAAAGACCCCAAC
GAGAAGCGCGATCACATGGTCCTGCTGGAGTTCGTGACCGCCGCCGGGATCACTCTCGGCATGGACGAGC
TGTACAAGAAGCTTGCTCAACAAAATGCTTTTTATCAAGTCTTAAATATGCCTAACTTAAATGCTGATCA
ACGCAATGGTTTTATCCAAAGCCTTAAAGATGATCCAAGCCAAAGTGCTAACGTTTTAGGTGAAGCTCAA
AAACTTAATGACTCTCAAGCTCCAAAAGCTGATGCGCAACAAAATAACTTCAACAAAGATCAACAAAGCG
CCTTCTATGAAATCTTGAACATGCCTAACTTAAACGAAGCGCAACGTAACGGCTTCATTCAAAGTCTTAA
AGACGACCCAAGCCAAAGCACTAACGTTTTAGGTGAAGCTAAAAAATTAAACGAATCTCAAGCACCGAAA
GCTGATAACAATTAAGTCGACCCGGGTATCCGTATGATGTGCCTGACTACGCATGATATCTCGAGCACCA
CCACCACCACCACTGAGATCCGGCTGCTAACAAAGCCCGAAAGGAAGCTGAGTTGGCTGCTGCCACCGCT
GAGCAATAACTAGCATAACCCCTTGGGGCCTCTAAACGGGTCTTGAGGGGTTTTTTGCTGAAAGGAGGAA
CTATATCCGGATGTGGTTTGTCCAAACTCATCAATGTATCTTAACGCGTAAATTGTAAGCGTTAATATTT
TGTTAAAATTCGCGTTAAATTTTTGTTAAATCAGCTCATTTTTTAACCAATAGGCCGAAATCGGCAAAAT
CCCTTATAAATCAAAAGAATAGACCGAGATAGGGT
[37 nt withheld, positions 2066-2102]
AAAGAACGTGGACTCCAACGTCAAAGG
[49 nt withheld, positions 2130-2178]
T
[91 nt withheld, positions 2180-2270]
G
[124 nt withheld, positions 2272-2395]
CAGGTGGCACTTTTCGGGGAAATGTGCGCGGAACCCCTATTTGTTTATTTTTCTAAATACATTCAAATAT
GTATCCGCTCATGAGACAATAACCCTGATAAATGCTTCAATAATATTGAAAAAGGAAGAGTCCTGAGGCG
GAAAGAACCAGCTGTGGAATGTGTGTCAGTTAGGGTGTGGAAAGTCCCCAGGCTCCCCAGCAGGCAGAAG
TATGCAAAGCATGCATCTCAATTAGTCAGCAACCAGGTGTGGAAAGTCCCCAGGCTCCCCAGCAGGCAGA
AGTATGCAAAGCATGCATCTCAATTAGTCAGCAACCATAGTCCCGCCCCTAACTCCGCCCATCCCGCCCC
TAACTCCGCCCAGTTCCGCCCATTCTCCGCCCCATGGCTGACTAATTTTTTTTATTTATGCAGAGGCCGA
GGCCGCCTCGGCCTCTGAGCTATTCCAGAAGTAGTGAGGAGGCTTTTTTGGAGGCCTAGGCTTTTGCAAA
GATCGATCAAGAGACAGGATGAGGATCGTTTCGCATGATTGAACAAGATGGATTGCACGCAGGTTCTCCG
GCCGCTTGGGTGGAGAGGCTATTCGGCTATGACTGGGCACAACAGACAATCGGCTGCTCTGATGCCGCCG
TGTTCCGGCTGTCAGCGCAGGGGCGCCCGGTTCTTTTTGTCAAGACCGACCTGTCCGGTGCCCTGAATGA
ACTGCAAGACGAGGCAGCGCGGCTATCGTGGCTGGCCACGACGGGCGTTCCTTGCGCAGCTGTGCTCGAC
GTTGTCACTGAAGCGGGAAGGGACTGGCTGCTATTGGGCGAAGTGCCGGGGCAGGATCTCCTGTCATCTC
ACCTTGCTCCTGCCGAGAAAGTATCCATCATGGCTGATGCAATGCGGCGGCTGCATACGCTTGATCCGGC
TACCTGCCCATTCGACCACCAAGCGAAACATCGCATCGAGCGAGCACGTACTCGGATGGAAGCCGGTCTT
GTCGATCAGGATGATCTGGACGAAGAGCATCAGGGGCTCGCGCCAGCCGAACTGTTCGCCAGGCTCAAGG
CGAGCATGCCCGACGGCGAGGATCTCGTCGTGACCCATGGCGATGCCTGCTTGCCGAATATCATGGTGGA
AAATGGCCGCTTTTCTGGATTCATCGACTGTGGCCGGCTGGGTGTGGCGGACCGCTATCAGGACATAGCG
TTGGCTACCCGTGATATTGCTGAAGAGCTTGGCGGCGAATGGGCTGACCGCTTCCTCGTGCTTTACGGTA
TCGCCGCTCCCGATTCGCAGCGCATCGCCTTCTATCGCCTTCTTGACGAGTTCTTCTGAGCGGGACTCTG
GGGTTCGAAATGACCGACCAAGCGACGCCCAACCTGCCATCACGAGATTTCGATTCCACCGCCGCCTTCT
ATGAAAGGTTGGGCTTCGGAATCGTTTTCCGGGACGCCGGCTGGATGATCCTCCAGCGCGGGGATCTCAT
GCTGGAGTTCTTCGCCCACCCTAGGGGGAGGCTAACTGAAACACGGAAGGAGACAATACCGGAAGGAACC
CGCGCTATGACGGCAATAAAAAGACAGAATAAAACGCACGGTGTTGGGTCGTTTGTTCATAAACGCGGGG
TTCGGTCCCAGGGCTGGCACTCTGTCGATACCCCACCGAGACCCCATTGGGGCCAATACGCCCGCGTTTC
TTCCTTTTCCCCACCCCACCCCCCAAGTTCGGGTGAAGGCCCAGGGCTCGCAGCCAACGTCGGGGCGGCA
GGCCCTGCCATAGCCTCAGGTTACTCATATATACTTTAGATTGATTTAAAACTTCATTTTTAATTTAAAA
GGATCTAGGTGAAGATCCTTTTTGATAATCTCATGACCAAAATCCCTTAACGTGAGTTTTCGTTCCACTG
AGCGTCAGACCCCGTAGAAAAGATCAAAGGATCTTCTTGAGATCCTTTTTTTCTGCGCGTAATCTGCTGC
TTGCAAACAAAAAAACCACCGCTACCAGCGGTGGTTTGTTTGCCGGATCAAGAGCTACCAACTCTTTTTC
CGAAGGTAACTGGCTTCAGCAGAGCGCAGATACCAAATACTGTTCTTCTAGTGTAGCCGTAGTTAGGCCA
CCACTTCAAGAACTCTGTAGCACCGCCTACATACCTCGCTCTGCTAATCCTGTTACCAGTGGCTGCTGCC
AGTGGCGATAAGTCGTGTCTTACCGGGTTGGACTCAAGACGATAGTTACCGGATAAGGCGCAGCGGTCGG
GCTGAACGGGGGGTTCGTGCACACAGCCCAGCTTGGAGCGAACGACCTACACCGAACTGAGATACCTACA
GCGTGAGCTATGAGAAAGCGCCACGCTTCCCGAAGGGAGAAAGGCGGACAGGTATCCGGTAAGCGGCAGG
GTCGGAACAGGAGAGCGCACGAGGGAGCTTCCAGGGGGAAACGCCTGGTATCTTTATAGTCCTGTCGGGT
TTCGCCACCTCTGACTTGAGCGTCGATTTTTGTGATGCTCGTCAGGGGGGCGGAGCCTATGGAAAAACGC
CAGCAACGCGGCCTTTTTACGGTTCCTGGCCTTTTGCTGGCCTTTTGCTCACATGTTCTTTCCTGCGTTA
TCCCCTGATTCTGTGGATAACCGTATTACCGCCATGCATTAGTTATTAATAGTAATCAATTACGGGGTCA
TTAGTTCA
